>Addgene plasmid #191368 | pHAGE-IRES-puro-NLS-NLS-dHgm4Cas13b-3xGFP-NLS | addgene full sequence | sequence record 375471 | Addgene NGS Result
TGGAAGGGCTAATTCACTCCCAAAGAAGACAAGATATCCTTGATCTGTGGATCTACCACACACAAGGCTA
CTTCCCTGATTAGCAGAACTACACACCAGGGCCAGGGGTCAGATATCCACTGACCTTTGGATGGTGCTAC
AAGCTAGTACCAGTTGAGCCAGATAAGGTAGAAGAGGCCAATAAAGGAGAGAACACCAGCTTGTTACACC
CTGTGAGCCTGCATGGGATGGATGACCCGGAGAGAGAAGTGTTAGAGTGGAGGTTTGACAGCCGCCTAGC
ATTTCATCACGTGGCCCGAGAGCTGCATCCGGAGTACTTCAAGAACTGCTGATATCGAGCTTGCTACAAG
GGACTTTCCGCTGGGGACTTTCCAGGGAGGCGTGGCCTGGGCGGGACTGGGGAGTGGCGAGCCCTCAGAT
CCTGCATATAAGCAGCTGCTTTTTGCCTGTACTGGGTCTCTCTGGTTAGACCAGATCTGAGCCTGGGAGC
TCTCTGGCTAACTAGGGAACCCACTGCTTAAGCCTCAATAAAGCTTGCCTTGAGTGCTTCAAGTAGTGTG
TGCCCGTCTGTTGTGTGACTCTGGTAACTAGAGATCCCTCAGACCCTTTTAGTCAGTGTGGAAAATCTCT
AGCAGTGGCGCCCGAACAGGGACTTGAAAGCGAAAGGGAAACCAGAGGAGCTCTCTCGACGCAGGACTCG
GCTTGCTGAAGCGCGCACGGCAAGAGGCGAGGGGCGGCGACTGGTGAGTACGCCAAAAATTTTGACTAGC
GGAGGCTAGAAGGAGAGAGATGGGTGCGAGAGCGTCAGTATTAAGCGGGGGAGAATTAGATCGCGATGGG
AAAAAATTCGGTTAAGGCCAGGGGGAAAGAAAAAATATAAATTAAAACATATAGTATGGGCAAGCAGGGA
GCTAGAACGATTCGCAGTTAATCCTGGCCTGTTAGAAACATCAGAAGGCTGTAGACAAATACTGGGACAG
CTACAACCATCCCTTCAGACAGGATCAGAAGAACTTAGATCATTATATAATACAGTAGCAACCCTCTATT
GTGTGCATCAAAGGATAGAGATAAAAGACACCAAGGAAGCTTTAGACAAGATAGAGGAAGAGCAAAACAA
AAGTAAGACCACCGCACAGCAAGCGGCCGGCCGCTGATCTTCAGACCTGGAGGAGGAGATATGAGGGACA
ATTGGAGAAGTGAATTATATAAATATAAAGTAGTAAAAATTGAACCATTAGGAGTAGCACCCACCAAGGC
AAAGAGAAGAGTGGTGCAGAGAGAAAAAAGAGCAGTGGGAATAGGAGCTTTGTTCCTTGGGTTCTTGGGA
GCAGCAGGAAGCACTATGGGCGCAGCGTCAATGACGCTGACGGTACAGGCCAGACAATTATTGTCTGGTA
TAGTGCAGCAGCAGAACAATTTGCTGAGGGCTATTGAGGCGCAACAGCATCTGTTGCAACTCACAGTCTG
GGGCATCAAGCAGCTCCAGGCAAGAATCCTGGCTGTGGAAAGATACCTAAAGGATCAACAGCTCCTGGGG
ATTTGGGGTTGCTCTGGAAAACTCATTTGCACCACTGCTGTGCCTTGGAATGCTAGTTGGAGTAATAAAT
CTCTGGAACAGATTTGGAATCACACGACCTGGATGGAGTGGGACAGAGAAATTAACAATTACACAAGCTT
AATACACTCCTTAATTGAAGAATCGCAAAACCAGCAAGAAAAGAATGAACAAGAATTATTGGAATTAGAT
AAATGGGCAAGTTTGTGGAATTGGTTTAACATAACAAATTGGCTGTGGTATATAAAATTATTCATAATGA
TAGTAGGAGGCTTGGTAGGTTTAAGAATAGTTTTTGCTGTACTTTCTATAGTGAATAGAGTTAGGCAGGG
ATATTCACCATTATCGTTTCAGACCCACCTCCCAACCCCGAGGGGACCCGACAGGCCCGAAGGAATAGAA
GAAGAAGGTGGAGAGAGAGACAGAGACAGATCCATTCGATTAGTGAACGGATCTCGACGGTATCGCCGAA
TTCACAAATGGCAGTATTCATCCACAATTTTAAAAGAAAAGGGGGGATTGGGGGGTACAGTGCAGGGGAA
AGAATAGTAGACATAATAGCAACAGACATACAAACTAAAGAATTACAAAAACAAATTACAAAAATTCAAA
ATTTTCGGGTTTATTACAGGGACAGCAGAGATCCAGTTTGGACTAGTCGTGAGGCTCCGGTGCCCGTCAG
TGGGCAGAGCGCACATCGCCCACAGTCCCCGAGAAGTTGGGGGGAGGGGTCGGCAATTGAACCGGTGCCT
AGAGAAGGTGGCGCGGGGTAAACTGGGAAAGTGATGTCGTGTACTGGCTCCGCCTTTTTCCCGAGGGTGG
GGGAGAACCGTATATAAGTGCAGTAGTCGCCGTGAACGTTCTTTTTCGCAACGGGTTTGCCGCCAGAACA
CAGGTAAGTGCCGTGTGTGGTTCCCGCGGGCCTGGCCTCTTTACGGGTTATGGCCCTTGCGTGCCTTGAA
TTACTTCCACCTGGCTGCAGTACGTGATTCTTGATCCCGAGCTTCGGGTTGGAAGTGGGTGGGAGAGTTC
GAGGCCTTGCGCTTAAGGAGCCCCTTCGCCTCGTGCTTGAGTTGAGGCCTGGCCTGGGCGCTGGGGCCGC
CGCGTGCGAATCTGGTGGCACCTTCGCGCCTGTCTCGCTGCTTTCGATAAGTCTCTAGCCATTTAAAATT
TTTGATGACCTGCTGCGACGCTTTTTTTCTGGCAAGATAGTCTTGTAAATGCGGGCCAAGATCTGCACAC
TGGTATTTCGGTTTTTGGGGCCGCGGGCGGCGACGGGGCCCGTGCGTCCCAGCGCACATGTTCGGCGAGG
CGGGGCCTGCGAGCGCGGCCACCGAGAATCGGACGGGGGTAGTCTCAAGCTGGCCGGCCTGCTCTGGTGC
CTGGCCTCGCGCCGCCGTGTATCGCCCCGCCCTGGGCGGCAAGGCTGGCCCGGTCGGCACCAGTTGCGTG
AGCGGAAAGATGGCCGCTTCCCGGCCCTGCTGCAGGGAGCTCAAAATGGAGGACGCGGCGCTCGGGAGAG
CGGGCGGGTGAGTCACCCACACAAAGGAAAAGGGCCTTTCCGTCCTCAGCCGTCGCTTCATGTGACTCCA
CGGAGTACCGGGCGCCGTCCAGGCACCTCGATTAGTTCTCGAGCTTTTGGAGTACGTCGTCTTTAGGTTG
GGGGGAGGGGTTTTATGCGATGGAGTTTCCCCACACTGAGTGGGTGGAGACTGAAGTTAGGCCAGCTTGG
CACTTGATGTAATTCTCCTTGGAATTTGCCCTTTTTGAGTTTGGATCTTGGTTCATTCTCAAGCCTCAGA
CAGTGGTTCAAAGTTTTTTTCTTCCATTTCAGGTGTCGTGAAGCGGCCGCATGAAGCGACCTGCCGCCAC
AAAGAAGGCTGGACAGGCTAAGAAGAAGAAAGCTAGCATGCCCAAAAAGAAGAGGAAAGTGATGAAGATC
CCCCAGATCATCGAGAACAACAAGCACCTGTTCGGCGCCTACAGCACTATGGCCCTGAGCAACATTCGCA
ACATCCTGGATCACATCGCCACCCTGGCTGACATCGAAAATGACTTCTACAGCGATAGCGACTCTTATTG
GTACCACCCATGCATCAAGATCATCGACCCTCGGAACAACTGCACCGACGCCGCCAAGGCTGATTTCGTG
ATCGAGAAGATTAAGTCTCATTTCCCATTCGTGCCAATCGTGGCCGAGGCCCAGAGGCAGTCCGATATCC
TGAGAGCCAAGAAGCAGCTGGACATCGCCGTGAGAAATAGGGATTACCAGAAGCAGGAGGAGCTGAAGCA
CCGGCAGAAGTCCCTGCTGTCCGTGACCAATGCCGATATCTACCGGGTGCTGAATAACATGCTGTGGGTG
CTGGCCAACTACGCCAACCAGACCGTGGCCTACCTGATCAGCGACATCAAGTTCGAAGATGGTTCCGACT
TTCTCAATTATAACGAGCAGCCTCTGTCCCGGATGCTGAATAACTACTTCACCATCGCCCTCCGGGACAC
CGCTAACAAGTACAGCTATAGCCCTGAGGCCCTGAGCTTCATCCAGTCAAGTAGGTATAAGACTGAGAAT
CGGCGGAAAATCCTGGACACAGACTTTTTCCTGTCTATCCAGCACAACAACAGCGATACTAACCCTAAGA
ACCTTCACCTGTCCGGCGTGGGCGTGGCCCTGCTGATTTGTCTGTTTCTGGAGAAAAAATATGTGAATGT
GTTTCTGCAGAAGCTGCCCATCTACGGACCCTACAAGAAGCAGTCCATGGAGGCCAACATCATCAGACAG
AGCTTTTCCATCCACACCGTGAAGCTGCCAAAGGAGCGGATTGTCTCTGAAAAGAGCGACTTCACCATTG
CACTGGATATGCTGAACGAGCTGAAGAGATGCCCCAAGCAGTTGTTTAGCACCCTGTCCTACGCTGACCA
GAACGCCTTCAGAATCGTGAGCAGTGATATGAGCGACGTGCTGCAGGTGAGGCATACTGACCGGTTCGCC
CAGTTAAGCCTGGAGTACATCGATCGGCGGGAACTGTTTAGCGACATTAGATTTCACCTGAACATGGGCA
AGCTGCGGTACCTGAAAACCGCTGACAAGCACTGCATCGATGGTGTGTCTAGGGTGAGAGTGCTGGAGGG
TAAAATTAACGCCTTTGGCCGCATTCATGAGTTTGAGGCCAGGCGGAAGGAGCAGGGATTCGTGGAGTGG
CACGAGCAGGCAGCCCGGCTGATCAAGACCAATAAGAATATCGAAATCAGGGACTTTGAGCACGTGAAGC
GCGACGACGCCACACCCGATAGCTACCCCTACATTATTGACACTTACACCCACTATCTGCTGGAGAATAA
TAAGATCGAGATGAGGTTTGGCGACTACCTCCCAAAACTGGTGAAGGTGGACGACCAGAAGTGGACCGTG
TACAACGAAATGCCCACATGTTGCATGTCCGCCCTGGAGCTGCCCGCCATGATGTTCCACATGATGCTGT
GCGGCAGCGAAGCAACAGAGCATCTGATCAAGGCCGAGGTGGAGAAGTATAAGAAGCTCTTTGGCGCCAT
GGCTAACGGCACACTGTCTAAGGAGAATATCGGCAACTTCGAGATTGCCATGGAGGACCTGCCAAAGAAA
GTGATCGACTGCGTGAATAGGAAGAAGTCTGGGAAGTCTTTTGTCAAGCAGATTAAGAAGGAGATCGCCG
AGATGCTGGCCGACACCAACCTGAGGATTGTGAGACTGAAGTCCGATAAGCGCAGCGTGGCCTCCACCCA
GAATAAGATGGGCAAACGGGGCTTTAGAAGCATTCAGCCCGGCAAGCTGGCCGACTGGCTCGCCGCCGAT
ATCGTGAAACACCAGCCTAGCCTGTTTAGCGGCGACGACTACGGTACCGATAGGATTACCGGCATGAATT
ACCGGGTCATGCAGTCTACTATCGCTACCTTCAATGCTGCCACCCCCGAGCACAGCCTGGACGAGCTGAA
AAGAGTGTTTAGCGCCGCACAGCTGATTCAATGTCAGGAGAGGGAGCACCCTTTTCTCCAGAAGGCCCTG
AATCGCAATCCCCAGAACACCATCGACTTCTACGAGTTCTATCTGCAGGCTAAGAGAGCTTACTATCAGT
CCCTGCGGCAGTCTATCGAGAACGGCGAGGACGTGAAACTGCCATACCTGAACCCTGATCGCAATAAGTG
GGTGAGGAGAGGGGCCAGCTTTTACAGCACCATGGGAGATATCTACCTGGAGGACATGCCCATTGAGCTG
CCAAGGCAGATGTTCGACAAGGAGATCAAGAAGGCCCTGGCCCAGCTGCCTTCCATGAAGGGCGTGGATA
TGAAGCAGAGCAACGTGACCTTCCTGATCGCCGAGTACCTCAAGAGAGAACTGAAGGATGACTTTCAGCC
ATTTTATCAGTGGAACAGAAATTACAGGTTTACAGACATGATGATTTGCGAGGAGAACTGCGACACCAAG
GCCCTGGCATCCAAATTCATCCCTCTGGAGCTCCGCGAGGAGATCTGGGAGAAGCGGGGCGAGCTGAAAG
ATGCCTACAAAAGATGGGCTTTCGGCAGACTGAATAAGAATCCTGATATCAAGCGGCTGAGCCCTGCCGA
GAAGGACGAACTGCTGGAAAAGCGCATCGCCAAGTGTCGCAACGAGTACCAGAAGTCCGAGAAGATCATT
CGGAGATACAAGGTGCAGGATGTCCTGATGTTCATGATGGTCAAGTCCATGTTTGCTCAGGGAGTGTTCA
CCGCCGAGTCCAAGGAGTTTGCCCTGTCCACAATCACCCCTGACGCCGAGCGGGGCATTCTGTCCGAAGT
GGTGCCCATCGATTTCAAGTTTTCCATCGACGGAAAGACCTACACCATCCACTCCAACGGCATGAAGATC
AAGAACTACGGCGATTTTTACAAGCTGATCAACGACAAGAGAATGAAGTCTCTGCTGAATATCGTGACCC
ACTCTACTATCGAGAAGGACCTGCTGGAGAAGGAGTTTAGCACCTACGACGATAAGAGACCTGAGGCCGT
GGAGATCATCTTCGAGTTTGAGAAGGCCGCCTACGAGAAGCACCCCGAGCTGAAGGAGCTGCTGACTCCC
GAGCGCAAGTTTGATTTCAGGGCCCTGCTGGAGGAGCTCCAGGCCAAGTCTGACCTGTCTCAGATCGATG
CCAGATATCTGAGCCAGATCGCCAACGCCTTCAACGCCAACGCCTACCCCCGGAATCTGAAGATCACATC
CAACATCCCTGAGATCGCCCAGGAGATGGTGAACATCTTCAGGATCACCGACCCCTACAAGAAAGGCAAG
AAGGGAGGTGGATCCGGAAGTATGCGTAAAGGCGAAGAGCTGTTCACTGGTGTCGTCCCTATTCTGGTGG
AACTGGATGGTGATGTCAACGGTCATAAGTTTTCCGTGCGTGGCGAGGGTGAAGGTGACGCAACTAATGG
TAAACTGACGCTGAAGTTCATCTGTACTACTGGTAAACTGCCGGTACCTTGGCCGACTCTGGTAACGACG
CTGACTTATGGTGTTCAGTGCTTTGCTCGTTATCCGGACCATATGAAGCAGCATGACTTCTTCAAGTCCG
CCATGCCGGAAGGCTATGTGCAGGAACGCACGATTTCCTTTAAGGATGACGGCACGTACAAAACGCGTGC
GGAAGTGAAATTTGAAGGCGATACCCTGGTAAACCGCATTGAGCTGAAAGGCATTGACTTTAAAGAAGAC
GGCAATATCCTGGGCCATAAGCTGGAATACAATTTTAACAGCCACAATGTTTACATCACCGCCGATAAAC
AAAAAAATGGCATTAAAGCGAATTTTAAAATTCGCCACAACGTGGAGGATGGCAGCGTGCAGCTGGCTGA
TCACTACCAGCAAAACACTCCAATCGGTGATGGTCCTGTTCTGCTGCCAGACAATCACTATCTGAGCACG
CAAAGCGTTCTGTCTAAAGATCCGAACGAGAAACGCGATCATATGGTTCTGCTGGAGTTCGTAACCGCAG
CGGGCATCACGCATGGTATGGATGAACTGTACAAATCTGGCGGCCGCTCTGGCATGCGTAAAGGCGAAGA
GCTGTTCACTGGTGTCGTCCCTATTCTGGTGGAACTGGATGGTGATGTCAACGGTCATAAGTTTTCCGTG
CGTGGCGAGGGTGAAGGTGACGCAACTAATGGTAAACTGACGCTGAAGTTCATCTGTACTACTGGTAAAC
TGCCGGTACCTTGGCCGACTCTGGTAACGACGCTGACTTATGGTGTTCAGTGCTTTGCTCGTTATCCGGA
CCATATGAAGCAGCATGACTTCTTCAAGTCCGCCATGCCGGAAGGCTATGTGCAGGAACGCACGATTTCC
TTTAAGGATGACGGCACGTACAAAACGCGTGCGGAAGTGAAATTTGAAGGCGATACCCTGGTAAACCGCA
TTGAGCTGAAAGGCATTGACTTTAAAGAAGACGGCAATATCCTGGGCCATAAGCTGGAATACAATTTTAA
CAGCCACAATGTTTACATCACCGCCGATAAACAAAAAAATGGCATTAAAGCGAATTTTAAAATTCGCCAC
AACGTGGAGGATGGCAGCGTGCAGCTGGCTGATCACTACCAGCAAAACACTCCAATCGGTGATGGTCCTG
TTCTGCTGCCAGACAATCACTATCTGAGCACGCAAAGCGTTCTGTCTAAAGATCCGAACGAGAAACGCGA
TCATATGGTTCTGCTGGAGTTCGTAACCGCAGCGGGCATCACGCATGGTATGGATGAACTGTACAAAGGT
AGCATCGATGGTAGCATGCGTAAAGGCGAAGAGCTGTTCACTGGTGTCGTCCCTATTCTGGTGGAACTGG
ATGGTGATGTCAACGGTCATAAGTTTTCCGTGCGTGGCGAGGGTGAAGGTGACGCAACTAATGGTAAACT
GACGCTGAAGTTCATCTGTACTACTGGTAAACTGCCGGTACCTTGGCCGACTCTGGTAACGACGCTGACT
TATGGTGTTCAGTGCTTTGCTCGTTATCCGGACCATATGAAGCAGCATGACTTCTTCAAGTCCGCCATGC
CGGAAGGCTATGTGCAGGAACGCACGATTTCCTTTAAGGATGACGGCACGTACAAAACGCGTGCGGAAGT
GAAATTTGAAGGCGATACCCTGGTAAACCGCATTGAGCTGAAAGGCATTGACTTTAAAGAAGACGGCAAT
ATCCTGGGCCATAAGCTGGAATACAATTTTAACAGCCACAATGTTTACATCACCGCCGATAAACAAAAAA
ATGGCATTAAAGCGAATTTTAAAATTCGCCACAACGTGGAGGATGGCAGCGTGCAGCTGGCTGATCACTA
CCAGCAAAACACTCCAATCGGTGATGGTCCTGTTCTGCTGCCAGACAATCACTATCTGAGCACGCAAAGC
GTTCTGTCTAAAGATCCGAACGAGAAACGCGATCATATGGTTCTGCTGGAGTTCGTAACCGCAGCGGGCA
TCACGCATGGTATGGATGAACTGTACAAACTCGAGCCAAAGAAAAAGCGGAAAGTGTAATCTAGAGGATC
TGCCCCTCTCCCTCCCCCCCCCCTAACGTTACTGGCCGAAGCCGCTTGGAATAAGGCCGGTGTGCGTTTG
TCTATATGTTATTTTCCACCATATTGCCGTCTTTTGGCAATGTGAGGGCCCGGAAACCTGGCCCTGTCTT
CTTGACGAGCATTCCTAGGGGTCTTTCCCCTCTCGCCAAAGGAATGCAAGGTCTGTTGAATGTCGTGAAG
GAAGCAGTTCCTCTGGAAGCTTCTTGAAGACAAACAACGTCTGTAGCGACCCTTTGCAGGCAGCGGAACC
CCCCACCTGGCGACAGGTGCCTCTGCGGCCAAAAGCCACGTGTATAAGATACACCTGCAAAGGCGGCACA
ACCCCAGTGCCACGTTGTGAGTTGGATAGTTGTGGAAAGAGTCAAATGGCTCTCCTCAAGCGTATTCAAC
AATGGGCTGAAGGATGCCCAGAAGGTACCCCATTGTATGGGATCTGATCTGGGGCCTCGGTGCACATGCT
TTACATGTGTTTAGTCGAGGTTAAAAAAACGTCTAGGCCCCCCGAACCACGGGGACGTGGTTTTCCTTTG
AAAAACACGATGATAAGGATCCACCGGAGCTTACCATGACCGAGTACAAGCCCACGGTGCGCCTCGCCAC
CCGCGACGACGTCCCCAGGGCCGTACGCACCCTCGCCGCCGCGTTCGCCGACTACCCCGCCACGCGCCAC
ACCGTCGATCCGGACCGCCACATCGAGCGGGTCACCGAGCTGCAAGAACTCTTCCTCACGCGCGTCGGGC
TCGACATCGGCAAGGTGTGGGTCGCGGACGACGGCGCCGCGGTGGCGGTCTGGACCACGCCGGAGAGCGT
CGAAGCGGGGGCGGTGTTCGCCGAGATCGGCCCGCGCATGGCCGAGTTGAGCGGTTCCCGGCTGGCCGCG
CAGCAACAGATGGAAGGCCTCCTGGCGCCGCACCGGCCCAAGGAGCCCGCGTGGTTCCTGGCCACCGTCG
GCGTCTCGCCCGACCACCAGGGCAAGGGTCTGGGCAGCGCCGTCGTGCTCCCCGGAGTGGAGGCGGCCGA
GCGCGCCGGGGTGCCCGCCTTCCTGGAGACCTCCGCGCCCCGCAACCTCCCCTTCTACGAGCGGCTCGGC
TTCACCGTCACCGCCGACGTCGAGGTGCCCGAAGGACCGCGCACCTGGTGCATGACCCGCAAGCCCGGTG
CCTGACGCCCATCGATAGATCCTAATCAACCTCTGGATTACAAAATTTGTGAAAGATTGACTGGTATTCT
TAACTATGTTGCTCCTTTTACGCTATGTGGATACGCTGCTTTAATGCCTTTGTATCATGCTATTGCTTCC
CGTATGGCTTTCATTTTCTCCTCCTTGTATAAATCCTGGTTGCTGTCTCTTTATGAGGAGTTGTGGCCCG
TTGTCAGGCAACGTGGCGTGGTGTGCACTGTGTTTGCTGACGCAACCCCCACTGGTTGGGGCATTGCCAC
CACCTGTCAGCTCCTTTCCGGGACTTTCGCTTTCCCCCTCCCTATTGCCACGGCGGAACTCATCGCCGCC
TGCCTTGCCCGCTGCTGGACAGGGGCTCGGCTGTTGGGCACTGACAATTCCGTGGTGTTGTCGGGGAAAT
CATCGTCCTTTCCTTGGCTGCTCGCCTGTGTTGCCACCTGGATTCTGCGCGGGACGTCCTTCTGCTACGT
CCCTTCGGCCCTCAATCCAGCGGACCTTCCTTCCCGCGGCCTGCTGCCGGCTCTGCGGCCTCTTCCGCGT
CTTCGCCTTCGCCCTCAGACGAGTCGGATCTCCCTTTGGGCCGCCTCCCCGCCTGAGATCCTTTAAGACC
AATGACTTACAAGGCAGCTGTAGATCTTAGCCACTTTTTAAAAGAAAAGGGGGGACTGGAAGGGCTAATT
CACTCCCAACGAAGACAAGATCTGCTTTTTGCTTGTACTGGGTCTCTCTGGTTAGACCAGATCTGAGCCT
GGGAGCTCTCTGGCTAACTAGGGAACCCACTGCTTAAGCCTCAATAAAGCTTGCCTTGAGTGCTTCAAGT
AGTGTGTGCCCGTCTGTTGTGTGACTCTGGTAACTAGAGATCCCTCAGACCCTTTTAGTCAGTGTGGAAA
ATCTCTAGCAGTAGTAGTTCATGTCATCTTATTATTCAGTATTTATAACTTGCAAAGAAATGAATATCAG
AGAGTGAGAGGCCCGGGTTAATTAAGGAAAGGGCTAGATCATTCTTGAAGACGAAAGGGCCTCGTGATAC
GCCTATTTTTATAGGTTAATGTCATGATAATAATGGTTTCTTAGACGTCAGGTGGCACTTTTCGGGGAAA
TGTGCGCGGAACCCCTATTTGTTTATTTTTCTAAATACATTCAAATATGTATCCGCTCATGAGACAATAA
CCCTGATAAATGCTTCAATAATATTGAAAAAGGAAGAGTATGAGTATTCAACATTTCCGTGTCGCCCTTA
TTCCCTTTTTTGCGGCATTTTGCCTTCCTGTTTTTGCTCACCCAGAAACGCTGGTGAAAGTAAAAGATGC
TGAAGATCAGTTGGGTGCACGAGTGGGTTACATCGAACTGGATCTCAACAGCGGTAAGATCCTTGAGAGT
TTTCGCCCCGAAGAACGTTTTCCAATGATGAGCACTTTTAAAGTTCTGCTATGTGGCGCGGTATTATCCC
GTGTTGACGCCGGGCAAGAGCAACTCGGTCGCCGCATACACTATTCTCAGAATGACTTGGTTGAGTACTC
ACCAGTCACAGAAAAGCATCTTACGGATGGCATGACAGTAAGAGAATTATGCAGTGCTGCCATAACCATG
AGTGATAACACTGCGGCCAACTTACTTCTGACAACGATCGGAGGACCGAAGGAGCTAACCGCTTTTTTGC
ACAACATGGGGGATCATGTAACTCGCCTTGATCGTTGGGAACCGGAGCTGAATGAAGCCATACCAAACGA
CGAGCGTGACACCACGATGCCTGTAGCAATGGCAACAACGTTGCGCAAACTATTAACTGGCGAACTACTT
ACTCTAGCTTCCCGGCAACAATTAATAGACTGGATGGAGGCGGATAAAGTTGCAGGACCACTTCTGCGCT
CGGCCCTTCCGGCTGGCTGGTTTATTGCTGATAAATCTGGAGCCGGTGAGCGTGGGTCTCGCGGTATCAT
TGCAGCACTGGGGCCAGATGGTAAGCCCTCCCGTATCGTAGTTATCTACACGACGGGGAGTCAGGCAACT
ATGGATGAACGAAATAGACAGATCGCTGAGATAGGTGCCTCACTGATTAAGCATTGGTAACTGTCAGACC
AAGTTTACTCATATATACTTTAGATTGATTTAAAACTTCATTTTTAATTTAAAAGGATCTAGGTGAAGAT
CCTTTTTGATAATCTCATGACCAAAATCCCTTAACGTGAGTTTTCGTTCCACTGAGCGTCAGACCCCGTA
GAAAAGATCAAAGGATCTTCTTGAGATCCTTTTTTTCTGCGCGTAATCTGCTGCTTGCAAACAAAAAAAC
CACCGCTACCAGCGGTGGTTTGTTTGCCGGATCAAGAGCTACCAACTCTTTTTCCGAAGGTAACTGGCTT
CAGCAGAGCGCAGATACCAAATACTGTTCTTCTAGTGTAGCCGTAGTTAGGCCACCACTTCAAGAACTCT
GTAGCACCGCCTACATACCTCGCTCTGCTAATCCTGTTACCAGTGGCTGCTGCCAGTGGCGATAAGTCGT
GTCTTACCGGGTTGGACTCAAGACGATAGTTACCGGATAAGGCGCAGCGGTCGGGCTGAACGGGGGGTTC
GTGCACACAGCCCAGCTTGGAGCGAACGACCTACACCGAACTGAGATACCTACAGCGTGAGCTATGAGAA
AGCGCCACGCTTCCCGAAGGGAGAAAGGCGGACAGGTATCCGGTAAGCGGCAGGGTCGGAACAGGAGAGC
GCACGAGGGAGCTTCCAGGGGGAAACGCCTGGTATCTTTATAGTCCTGTCGGGTTTCGCCACCTCTGACT
TGAGCGTCGATTTTTGTGATGCTCGTCAGGGGGGCGGAGCCTATGGAAAAACGCCAGCAACGCGGCCTTT
TTACGGTTCCTGGCCTTTTGCTGGCCTTTTGCTCACATGTTCTTTCCTGCGTTATCCCCTGATTCTGTGG
ATAACCGTATTACCGCCTTTGAGTGAGCTGATACCGCTCGCCGCAGCCGAACGACCGAGCGCAGCGAGTC
AGTGAGCGAGGAAGCGGAAGAGCGCCCAATACGCAAACCGCCTCTCCCCGCGCGTTGGCCGATTCATTAA
TGCAGCAAGCTCATGGCTGACTAATTTTTTTTATTTATGCAGAGGCCGAGGCCGCCTCGGCCTCTGAGCT
ATTCCAGAAGTAGTGAGGAGGCTTTTTTGGAGGCCTAGGCTTTTGCAAAAAGCTCCCCGTGGCACGACAG
GTTTCCCGACTGGAAAGCGGGCAGTGAGCGCAACGCAATTAATGTGAGTTAGCTCACTCATTAGGCACCC
CAGGCTTTACACTTTATGCTTCCGGCTCGTATGTTGTGTGGAATTGTGAGCGGATAACAATTTCACACAG
GAAACAGCTATGACATGATTACGAATTTCACAAATAAAGCATTTTTTTTCACTGCATTCTAGTTGTGGTT
TGTCCAAACTCATCAATGTATCTTATCATGTCTGGATCAACTGGATAACTCAAGCTAACCAAAATCATCC
CAAACTTCCCACCCCATACCCTATTACCACTGCCAATTACCTGTGGTTTCATTTACTCTAAACCTGTGAT
TCCTCTGAATTATTTTCATTTTAAAGAAATTGTATTTGTTAAATATGTACTACAAACTTAGTAGT
Features (pLannotate 1.2.2; 26 found; start..end, strand, type, name):
    377..634     +  LTR            5' LTR (truncated): truncated 5' long terminal repeat (LTR) from HIV-1
    681..806     +  misc_feature   HIV-1 Ψ: packaging signal of human immunodeficiency virus type 1
    790..1128    +  CDS            HIV-1 gag (fragment): gag protein from human immunodeficiency virus 1; gag
   1303..1536    +  misc_feature   RRE: The Rev response element (RRE) of HIV-1 allows for Rev-dependent mRNA export from the nucleus to the cytoplasm.
   1913..2013    +  CDS            Rev (fragment): human immunodeficiency virus 1 (HIV-1) Rev protein; rev; enhances nuclear export of unspliced and incompletely spliced viral mRNAs
   2058..2175    +  misc_feature   cPPT/CTS: central polypurine tract and central termination sequence of HIV-1
   2223..3401    +  promoter       EF-1α promoter: strong constitutive promoter for human elongation factor EF-1α
   6882..7595    +  CDS            superfolder GFP: GFP variant that folds robustly even when fused to poorly folded proteins (Pédelacq et al., 2006)
   7614..8327    +  CDS            superfolder GFP: GFP variant that folds robustly even when fused to poorly folded proteins (Pédelacq et al., 2006)
   8346..9059    +  CDS            superfolder GFP: GFP variant that folds robustly even when fused to poorly folded proteins (Pédelacq et al., 2006)
   9103..9676    +  misc_feature   IRES: internal ribosome entry site (IRES) of the encephalomyocarditis virus (EMCV)
   9696..10295   +  CDS            PuroR: puromycin N-acetyltransferase; pac from Streptomyces alboniger; confers resistance to puromycin
  10314..10902   +  misc_feature   WPRE: woodchuck hepatitis virus posttranscriptional regulatory element
  10910..10975   +  CDS            nef (fragment): NEF_HV1Z2 - Experimental evidence at protein level: Swiss-Prot protein existence level 1. Extracellular Nef protein targets CD4(+) T-lymphocytes for apoptosis by interacting with CXCR4 surface receptors. From Human immunodeficiency virus type 1 group M subtype D (isolate Z2/CDC-Z34) (HIV-1).
  10977..11210   +  LTR            3' LTR (ΔU3): self-inactivating 3' long terminal repeat (LTR) from HIV-1
  11415..11519   +  promoter       AmpR promoter: bla
  11520..12380   +  CDS            AmpR: β-lactamase; bla; confers resistance to ampicillin, carbenicillin, and related antibiotics
  12551..13139   +  rep_origin     ori: high-copy-number ColE1/pMB1/pBR322/pUC origin of replication
  13322..13376   +  CDS            lacI (fragment): lac repressor; lacI; The lac repressor binds to the lac operator to inhibit transcription in E. coli. This inhibition can be relieved by adding lactose or isopropyl-β-D-thiogalactopyranoside (IPTG).
  13382..13475   +  rep_origin     SV40 ori (fragment): SV40 origin of replication
  13500..13537   +  CDS            lacI (fragment): lac repressor; lacI; The lac repressor binds to the lac operator to inhibit transcription in E. coli. This inhibition can be relieved by adding lactose or isopropyl-β-D-thiogalactopyranoside (IPTG).
  13550..13571   +  protein_bind   CAP binding site: CAP binding activates transcription in the presence of cAMP. E. coli catabolite activator protein
  13586..13616   +  promoter       lac promoter: promoter for the E. coli lac operon
  13620..13642   +  protein_bind   lac operator (fragment): The lac repressor binds to the lac operator to inhibit transcription in E. coli. This inhibition can be relieved by adding lactose or isopropyl-β-D-thiogalactopyranoside (IPTG). lac repressor encoded by lacI
  13674..13758   +  polyA_signal   SV40 poly(A) signal (fragment): SV40 polyadenylation signal
  13925..329     +  CDS            nef (fragment) (across the origin): NEF_HV1BR - Experimental evidence at protein level: Swiss-Prot protein existence level 1. Extracellular Nef protein targets CD4(+) T-lymphocytes for apoptosis by interacting with CXCR4 surface receptors (PubMed:14990729). From Human immunodeficiency virus type 1 group M subtype B (isolate BRU/LAI) (HIV-1).
