[The description below was written by a language model from this plasmid's Addgene catalogue record and pLannotate feature annotations shown in this document.]
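Description:
pHAGE-IRES-puro-NLS-NLS-dHgm4Cas13b-3xGFP-NLS is a 13.9 kb HIV-1-derived lentiviral transfer plasmid built on the pHAGE backbone, catalogued as a mammalian expression vector for overexpressing a fluorescent, nuclear-targeted dead Cas13b in human cells. It is propagated in E. coli through a high-copy ColE1/pUC-type origin with ampicillin selection (AmpR under its own bla promoter). The viral framework comprises a truncated 5' LTR, the Ψ packaging signal with a gag fragment, the Rev response element, the cPPT/CTS and a self-inactivating ΔU3 3' LTR. These elements allow the genome to be packaged when helper functions are supplied in trans, and they silence LTR promoter activity after integration. Small lac, SV40 and nef fragments in the backbone appear to be cloning or viral remnants rather than functional parts.

The payload is driven by the constitutive human EF-1α promoter. An unannotated stretch of roughly 3.5 kb lies between this promoter and the first GFP. It presumably holds the two N-terminal nuclear localisation signals and the synthetic dHgm4Cas13b coding sequence named in the catalogue entry, although the feature table does not label them. Three tandem superfolder GFP copies follow as a C-terminal fusion, with a further NLS according to the construct name. An EMCV IRES then permits translation of puromycin N-acetyltransferase from the same transcript, so puromycin selection enriches for cells expressing the fusion, and a WPRE enhances transcript expression. The "d" prefix conventionally denotes a catalytically inactive Cas13b, which would bind guide-specified RNA without cleaving it. In keeping with the associated work on multi-colour RNA imaging, the triple-GFP fusion serves as a bright probe for visualising target RNAs in living cells. The guide RNA is not encoded on this plasmid.
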