Addgene plasmid #191368: pHAGE-IRES-puro-NLS-NLS-dHgm4Cas13b-3xGFP-NLS
Purpose: Overexpression of NLS-NLS-dHgm4Cas13b-3xGFP-NLS in human cells
Depositing lab: Ling-Ling Chen. Depositing organization: CAS Center for Excellence in Molecular Cell Science. Publication: Multi-color RNA imaging with CRISPR-Cas13b systems in living cells. Yang LZ, Gao BQ, Huang Y, Wang Y, Yang L, Chen LL. Cell Insight. 2022 Jun 15;1(4):100044. doi: 10.1016/j.cellin.2022.100044. eCollection 2022 Aug. PubMed 37192858.
Backbone
  Vector backbone: pHAGE
  Vector type: Mammalian Expression
Growth in bacteria
  Bacterial resistance: Ampicillin, 100 μg/mL
  Growth temperature: 37°C
  Growth strain: NEB Stable
  Copy number: High Copy
Gene/Insert
  Gene/Insert name: NLS-NLS-dHgm4Cas13b-3xGFP-NLS
  Species: Synthetic
  Tag / fusion protein: 3xGFP (C terminal on insert)
  Cloning method: Unknown
Terms and licenses: Academic/Nonprofit Terms; Industry Terms: Not Available to Industry
How to cite: pHAGE-IRES-puro-NLS-NLS-dHgm4Cas13b-3xGFP-NLS was a gift from Ling-Ling Chen (Addgene plasmid # 191368 ; http://n2t.net/addgene:191368 ; RRID:Addgene_191368)
